Addgene plasmid #135412: LZF1826 pAAV_hSyn-DiO-SomArchon-EGFP-P2A-stGtACR2
Purpose: simultaneous optical recording and manipulation of electrical activity in neurons
Depositing lab: Adam Cohen. Depositing organization: Harvard University. Publication: All-Optical Electrophysiology Reveals the Role of Lateral Inhibition in Sensory Processing in Cortical Layer 1. Fan LZ, Kheifets S, Bohm UL, Wu H, Piatkevich KD, Xie ME, Parot V, Ha Y, Evans KE, Boyden ES, Takesian AE, Cohen AE. Cell. 2020 Jan 23. pii: S0092-8674(20)30047-7. doi: 10.1016/j.cell.2020.01.001. PubMed 31978320.
Backbone
  Vector backbone: pAAV_hSyn
  Backbone size w/o insert (bp): 4465
  Total vector size (bp): 7519
  Vector type: Mammalian Expression, AAV
Growth in bacteria
  Bacterial resistance: Ampicillin, 100 μg/mL
  Growth temperature: 30°C
  Growth strain: NEB Stable
  Copy number: Unknown
Gene/Insert
  Gene/Insert name: SomArchon-EGFP-P2A-stGtACR2
  Species: Synthetic
  Insert size (bp): 3054
Terms and licenses: Academic/Nonprofit Terms; Industry Terms: Not Available to Industry
How to cite: LZF1826 pAAV_hSyn-DiO-SomArchon-EGFP-P2A-stGtACR2 was a gift from Adam Cohen (Addgene plasmid # 135412 ; http://n2t.net/addgene:135412 ; RRID:Addgene_135412)
