[The description below was written by a language model from this plasmid's Addgene catalogue record and pLannotate feature annotations shown in this document.]
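Description:
LZF1826 pAAV_hSyn-DiO-SomArchon-EGFP-P2A-stGtACR2 is an AAV transfer plasmid of about 7.5 kb for Cre-dependent, neuron-specific co-expression of a voltage indicator and an inhibitory optogenetic actuator. It is propagated in bacteria through a high-copy ColE1/pUC-type origin with ampicillin selection (AmpR under its own promoter), and it also carries an f1 origin. The expression cassette is flanked by AAV2 inverted terminal repeats, which allow packaging into recombinant AAV. In the sequenced record the upstream ITR is annotated only as short fragments, while the downstream ITR is annotated in full.

The human synapsin I promoter sits upstream of a double-floxed inverted (DIO) cassette bounded by pairs of lox2272 and loxP sites in opposing orientations. All coding features lie on the reverse strand relative to the promoter, so no protein is made until Cre recombinase inverts and locks the cassette into the sense orientation. The 3,054 bp synthetic insert encodes SomArchon, an archaerhodopsin-3-derived voltage sensor (annotated as aop3 from Halorubrum sodomense). This is fused through a KCNJ2 (Kir2.1) trafficking fragment to EGFP and a Kv2.1 (Kcnb1) fragment, which is the soma-targeting motif. A P2A peptide then separates a second polypeptide, stGtACR2, according to the construct name. The channelrhodopsin portion itself is not annotated in the feature table, but a terminal KCNB1 fragment fits its soma-targeting tag. A WPRE and an SV40 poly(A) signal fragment (annotated on the reverse strand) follow the cassette.

The stated purpose is simultaneous optical recording and manipulation of electrical activity in neurons, in Cre-defined populations.
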