Features (pLannotate 1.2.2; 27 found; start..end, strand, type, name):
     12..39      +  repeat_region  AAV2 ITR (fragment): inverted terminal repeat of adeno-associated virus serotype 2 inverted
     68..95      +  repeat_region  AAV2 ITR (fragment): inverted terminal repeat of adeno-associated virus serotype 2 inverted
    175..622     +  promoter       hSyn promoter: human synapsin I promoter; confers neuron-specific expression (Kügler et al., 2003)
    636..653     +  misc_feature   MCS (fragment): pUC18/19 multiple cloning site
    660..693     +  protein_bind   lox2272: Cre-mediated recombination occurs in the 8-bp core sequence (GGATACTT). lox2272 sites are compatible with each other, but incompatible with loxP or loxN sites (Lee and Saito, 1988). Cre recombinase
    694..743     -  intron         β-globin intron (fragment): internally truncated intron from human β-globin
    744..777     +  protein_bind   loxP: Cre-mediated recombination occurs in the 8-bp core sequence (GCATACAT). Cre recombinase
    789..1085    -  CDS            KCNB1 (fragment): KCNB1_HUMAN - Experimental evidence at protein level: Swiss-Prot protein existence level 1. Voltage-gated potassium channel that mediates transmembrane potassium transport in excitable membranes, primarily in the brain, but also in the pancreas and cardiovascular system. Contributes to the regulation of the action potential (AP) repolarization, duration and frequency of repetitive AP firing in neurons, muscle cells and endocrine cells and plays a role in homeostatic attenuation of electrical excitability throughout the brain (PubMed:23161216). Plays also a role in the regulation of exocytosis
   1954..2009    -  CDS            P2A (fragment): 2A peptide from porcine teschovirus-1 polyprotein Eukaryotic ribosomes fail to insert a peptide bond between the Gly and Pro residues, yielding separate polypeptides.
   2046..2243    -  CDS            Kcnb1 (fragment): KCNB1_RAT - Experimental evidence at protein level: Swiss-Prot protein existence level 1. Voltage-gated potassium channel that mediates transmembrane potassium transport in excitable membranes, primarily in the brain, but also in the pancreas and cardiovascular system. Contributes to the regulation of the action potential (AP) repolarization, duration and frequency of repetitive AP firing in neurons, muscle cells and endocrine cells and plays a role in homeostatic attenuation of electrical excitability throughout the brain (PubMed:10024359, PubMed:10618149, PubMed:12451110, PubMed:17379638, Pu
   2259..2972    -  CDS            EGFP: EGFP is a basic (constitutively fluorescent) green fluorescent protein published in 1996, derived from Aequorea victoria. It is reported to be a rapidly-maturing weak dimer with moderate acid sensitivity.
   2973..3032    -  CDS            KCNJ2 (fragment): KCNJ2_HUMAN - Also known as IRK1. Experimental evidence at protein level: Swiss-Prot protein existence level 1. Probably participates in establishing action potential waveform and excitability of neuronal and muscle tissues. Inward rectifier potassium channels are characterized by a greater tendency to allow potassium to flow into the cell rather than out of it. Their voltage dependence is regulated by the concentration of extracellular potassium; as external potassium is raised, the voltage range of the channel opening shifts to more positive voltages. The inward rectification is mainly due t
   3066..3830    -  CDS            aop3: BACR3_HALSD - Experimental evidence at protein level: Swiss-Prot protein existence level 1. Light-driven proton pump. From Halorubrum sodomense.
   3855..3888    -  protein_bind   lox2272: Cre-mediated recombination occurs in the 8-bp core sequence (GGATACTT). lox2272 sites are compatible with each other, but incompatible with loxP or loxN sites (Lee and Saito, 1988). Cre recombinase
   3889..3938    -  intron         β-globin intron (fragment): internally truncated intron from human β-globin
   3939..3972    -  protein_bind   loxP: Cre-mediated recombination occurs in the 8-bp core sequence (GCATACAT). Cre recombinase
   3973..3997    +  misc_feature   MCS (fragment): pBluescript multiple cloning site
   3997..4585    +  misc_feature   WPRE: woodchuck hepatitis virus posttranscriptional regulatory element
   4619..4744    -  polyA_signal   SV40 poly(A) signal (fragment): SV40 polyadenylation signal
   4771..4911    +  repeat_region  AAV2 ITR: inverted terminal repeat of adeno-associated virus serotype 2 inverted
   4916..4967    -  misc_feature   bom (fragment): basis of mobility region from pBR322
   4986..5441    +  rep_origin     f1 ori (sequence partly withheld): f1 bacteriophage origin of replication; arrow indicates direction of (+) strand synthesis
   5442..5491    -  misc_feature   bom (fragment): basis of mobility region from pBR322
   5593..5628    -  CDS            rop (fragment): Rop protein, which maintains plasmids at low copy number; rop
   5723..5827    +  promoter       AmpR promoter: bla
   5828..6688    +  CDS            AmpR: β-lactamase; bla; confers resistance to ampicillin, carbenicillin, and related antibiotics
   6859..7447    +  rep_origin     ori: high-copy-number ColE1/pMB1/pBR322/pUC origin of replication
>Addgene plasmid #135412 | LZF1826 pAAV_hSyn-DiO-SomArchon-EGFP-P2A-stGtACR2 | addgene full sequence | sequence record 268574 | Addgene NGS Result
CCTGCAGGCAGCTGCGCGCTCGCTCGCTCACTGAGGCCGCCCGGGCGTCGGGCGACCTTTGGTCGCCCGG
CCTCAGTGAGCGAGCGAGCGCGCAGAGAGGGAGTGGCCAACTCCATCACTAGGGGTTCCTGCGGCCGCAC
GCGTGTGTCTAGACTGCAGAGGGCCCTGCGTATGAGTGCAAGTGGGTTTTAGGACCAGGATGAGGCGGGG
TGGGGGTGCCTACCTGACGACCGACCCCGACCCACTGGACAAGCACCCAACCCCCATTCCCCAAATTGCG
CATCCCCTATCAGAGAGGGGGAGGGGAAACAGGATGCGGCGAGGCGCGTGCGCACTGCCAGCTTCAGCAC
CGCGGACAGTGCCTTCGCCCCCGCCTGGCGGCGCGCGCCACCGCCGCCTCAGCACTGAAGGCGCGCTGAC
GTCACTCGCCGGTCCCCCGCAAACTCCCCTTCCCGGCCACCTTGGTCGCGTCCGCGCCGCCGCCGGCCCA
GCCGGACCGCACCACGCGAGGCGCGAGATAGGGGGGCACGGGCGCGACCATCTGCGCTGCGGCGCCGGCG
ACTCAGCGCTGCCTCAGTCTGCGGTGGGCAGCGGAGGAGTCGTGTCGTGCCTGAGAGCGCAGTCGAGAAG
GTACCGGATCCTCTAGAGTCGACTCCGGAATAACTTCGTATAGGATACTTTATACGAAGTTATGCAGAAT
GGTAGCTGGATTGTAGCTGCTATTAGCAATATGAAACCTCTTAATAACTTCGTATAGCATACATTATACG
AAGTTATGGCGCGCCTTAGAATCGAGTAGCCTCTGGAAAATCGGTGGCGCATGAAATGAAGCTGTCGATA
CTGGACATAGATCGCATGTCTATAACGCCTTCAGTCCGTGCTGGAAGGGGTGCGACAGGGCTGGGCATGG
ATGACATCTCCAATTCCTCGGGTGGTTTTGATTGTGGGGCCATTTCCTTAGTGTTAAGTATAGGCTGACT
CTGAGCGTAATCTGGAACATCGTATGGGTACACCACGTTGATGTCGATCTGGTCCAGGGGGATGTACTCG
CCCTCGCTGGTGATCCTGCTCTTGGCGGCCCTTCCAAACATTCTGATATTGACTTCGTCGTTAGGAGGGG
CATTCTTCTCGTGATTCAGGCCAAAAGGATCGTCGGCTTCGGGTTTCTCCTGCCCTGGCAGACATGCGGG
GTCCCACTTCCCTTCCAGCACTCCCCAGGCAGTGCTCCACAGGATCACTCCATATGTATTTTTGCACAGG
CCGTCAGCCAGCAGGTACAGAATGGCGCTCACGTTCTCGTGGATCACGCAGACTCCGGTGGGTGAAATCA
GCCACACGATTGGGAACATAGTCCAAGCAATAAAGAAGATCAGGCGCAGCATCTTGATCCTCACCACCAC
CTTCTGTGCCAGAGGTGTCCCGACAGATTCAAAGCCATACAGCCCCACTTGAAAGATTGTGAAGACCACA
CTGTACTCGAACACCAGGCAGGTGGCCCCAAAGAAAAAGAACAGCCACTTCATATACTCTGCGGGAGAAA
TTGTAGCGGTGATTCCCATGACCACTCTAATGATGGAAGCGGCCTGTGCAATGGGATTCAGTGGGATACT
TTTGTACTTCACCAGAGCCATGTTAGAAATCTGTCCCAGCATGATTGGACAGGTGCACAGCCAGGAGGCC
ATTCGGCTCCAAGGAAAGAATCTGCCGTCCCTCATCTGCAGGGTTCCGTTGCCAGTACTGGCCAGTGCAT
AAGTGATAGATTCGACAAAGGGCAGGTACACGGACTCCCAAGGGACCTTGGGAGCCCTGCTAATCATGAA
GATTGTCTGGCAGCCTGAGACCACGGCCCACACCAGCTGCAGCAGTGAGACGAAGGTGGAGTCGATTCTG
GACATATTGTAGCACTCGGTGTGAGTTGATGCCCATTCCCCATAGACGACCTGTGATGCCATGGGACCGG
GGTTTTCTTCCACGTCTCCTGCTTGCTTTAACAGAGAGAAGTTCGTGGCTCCGGAGCCCACCTCGTTCTC
GTAGCAGAACTTGTAGAACCTGGTGGCCTCAGGGAAGTCGGTGGCGCAGCTGATGAAGCTGTCGATGCTG
CTCATGCTCCTCATGTCGATCACGCCCTCGGTCCTGGCAGGCAGAGGGGCCACAGGGCTAGGCATGCTGC
TCATCTCCAGCTCCTCAGGAGGCTTGCTCTGAGGGGCCATCTCCTTGGTGTTCAGGATAGGCTGGCTCTG
GGTACCTCCGCTCCCACCCTTGTACAGCTCGTCCATGCCGAGAGTGATCCCGGCGGCGGTCACGAACTCC
AGTAGGACCATGTGATCGCGCTTCTCGTTGGGGTCTTTGCTCAGGGCGGACTGGGTGCTCAGGTAGTGGT
TGTCGGGCAGCAGCACGGGGCCGTCGCCGATGGGGGTGTTCTGCTGGTAGTGGTCGGCGAGCTGCACGCT
GCCGTCCTCGATGTTGTGGCGGATCTTGAAGTTCACCTTGATGCCGTTCTTCTGCTTGTCGGCCATGATA
TAGACGTTGTGGCTGTTGTAGTTGTACTCCAGCTTGTGCCCCAGGATGTTGCCGTCCTCCTTGAAGTCGA
TGCCCTTCAGCTCGATGCGGTTCACCAGGGTGTCGCCCTCGAACTTCACCTCGGCGCGGGTCTTGTAGTT
GCCGTCGTCCTTGAAGAAGATGGTGCGCTCCTGGACGTAGCCTTCGGGCATGGCGGACTTGAAGAAGTCG
TGCTGCTTCATGTGGTCGGGGTAGCGGCTGAAGCACTGCACGCCGTAGGTCAGGGTGGTCACGAGGGTGG
GCCAGGGCACGGGCAGCTTGCCGGTGGTGCAAATGAACTTCAGGGTCAGCTTGCCGTAGGTGGCATCGCC
CTCGCCCTCGCCGGACACGCTGAACTTGTGGCCGTTTACGTCGCCGTCCAGCTCGACCAGGATGGGCACC
ACCCCGGTGAACAGCTCCTCGCCCTTGCTCACCACGTTGATGTCGATCTGGTCCAGGGGGATGTACTCGC
CCTCGCTGGTGATCCTGCTCTTGGCGGCCGCCTTGCTCACTGCTACTACCGGGCGGTCGGCGGCACCGGT
ATCAGCTCCAGCTGAAGGTTCAGGTGCTTCTGTATCTTGCAGAATGGCTCTTGACCTGAGCAGGATAAAA
CCGAAGCCCACCTTGGCGGTGACGTCCAGCACCATGAACAGCAAAGTTTCGATTCCCAGGCCCACAACTC
CGGCACCCTCGGTGCCGATAATCCAGATGATAGGGTAAGCAGTCCACAGGACCAGAACCAGTGCGGTGAG
GATGTTGAAGGTTGAGGCAACCTCTGGGCCTCTCTCCTTAGCGGCTGACCGCAGAGAAGTGGCCAGGACA
TACAGAACGACGATCATACAGATAGTTGAGAACAGCCACCAAGAGTATCTGGCAATGGCAGTATGTGACA
GTGTTCCTATCAGGCCTGTGACAATCATCAGAGCATCGACGCCAACGAGAGTGCCGATGGTCACTCTATC
AACTTTGGCCAGGAGTGCCAGGTGCAGCAGCAACAGTGGTGTAGTGAACAGCCACTGTGCGTATCTTGCG
TAGTAGATGTTCAGCATCTCTCCACCTACTGGCACCTCTGTGAGGCCAATACCAAAGAACATTGACAGAT
AAGCTGCACTGGCAATACCGCTGACCAGGATTGTCACTGCGTAGTACTCCCGTGCATCCTTGTCAGTCTC
TCCCCACGCTCTAACCAGGAAGTAGAAGGTTCCGATCAGCATCAGCAGTGTACCAATTCCGAGCCACAGA
CTTTCAGGTCTACCATCTCCGAGGAGGTCATAACCAGCCTGCAGTGCGATAGAAACCATGGTGGCGGAGC
TAGCATAACTTCGTATAAAGTATCCTATACGAAGTTATTTGCCTTAACCCAGAAATTATCACTGTTATTC
TTTAGAATGGTGCAAAGAATAACTTCGTATAATGTATGCTATACGAAGTTATGAATTCGATATCAAGCTT
ATCGATAATCAACCTCTGGATTACAAAATTTGTGAAAGATTGACTGGTATTCTTAACTATGTTGCTCCTT
TTACGCTATGTGGATACGCTGCTTTAATGCCTTTGTATCATGCTATTGCTTCCCGTATGGCTTTCATTTT
CTCCTCCTTGTATAAATCCTGGTTGCTGTCTCTTTATGAGGAGTTGTGGCCCGTTGTCAGGCAACGTGGC
GTGGTGTGCACTGTGTTTGCTGACGCAACCCCCACTGGTTGGGGCATTGCCACCACCTGTCAGCTCCTTT
CCGGGACTTTCGCTTTCCCCCTCCCTATTGCCACGGCGGAACTCATCGCCGCCTGCCTTGCCCGCTGCTG
GACAGGGGCTCGGCTGTTGGGCACTGACAATTCCGTGGTGTTGTCGGGGAAATCATCGTCCTTTCCTTGG
CTGCTCGCCTATGTTGCCACCTGGATTCTGCGCGGGACGTCCTTCTGCTACGTCCCTTCGGCCCTCAATC
CAGCGGACCTTCCTTCCCGCGGCCTGCTGCCGGCTCTGCGGCCTCTTCCGCGTCTTCGCCTTCGCCCTCA
GACGAGTCGGATCTCCCTTTGGGCCGCCTCCCCGCATCGATACCGTCGACCCGGGCGGCCGCTTCGAGCA
GACATGATAAGATACATTGATGAGTTTGGACAAACCACAACTAGAATGCAGTGAAAAAAATGCTTTATTT
GTGAAATTTGTGATGCTATTGCTTTATTTGTAACCATTATAAGCTGCAATAAACTAACCACGTGCGGACC
GAGCGGCCGCAGGAACCCCTAGTGATGGAGTTGGCCACTCCCTCTCTGCGCGCTCGCTCGCTCACTGAGG
CCGGGCGACCAAAGGTCGCCCGACGCCCGGGCTTTGCCCGGGCGGCCTCAGTGAGCGAGCGAGCGCGCAG
CTGCCTGCAGGGGCGCCTGATGCGGTATTTTCTCCTTACGCATCTGTGCGGTATTTCACACCGCATA
[95 nt withheld, positions 4968-5062]
T
[46 nt withheld, positions 5064-5109]
C
[141 nt withheld, positions 5111-5251]
CCTTTGACGTTGGAGTCCACGTTCTTT
[37 nt withheld, positions 5279-5315]
ACTCTATCTCGGGCTATTCTTTTGATTTATAAGGGATTTTGCCGATTTCGGTCTATTGGTTAAAAAATGA
GCTGATTTAACAAAAATTTAACGCGAATTTTAACAAAATATTAACGTTTACAATTTTATGGTGCACTCTC
AGTACAATCTGCTCTGATGCCGCATAGTTAAGCCAGCCCCGACACCCGCCAACACCCGCTGACGCGCCCT
GACGGGCTTGTCTGCTCCCGGCATCCGCTTACAGACAAGCTGTGACCGTCTCCGGGAGCTGCATGTGTCA
GAGGTTTTCACCGTCATCACCGAAACGCGCGAGACGAAAGGGCCTCGTGATACGCCTATTTTTATAGGTT
AATGTCATGATAATAATGGTTTCTTAGACGTCAGGTGGCACTTTTCGGGGAAATGTGCGCGGAACCCCTA
TTTGTTTATTTTTCTAAATACATTCAAATATGTATCCGCTCATGAGACAATAACCCTGATAAATGCTTCA
ATAATATTGAAAAAGGAAGAGTATGAGTATTCAACATTTCCGTGTCGCCCTTATTCCCTTTTTTGCGGCA
TTTTGCCTTCCTGTTTTTGCTCACCCAGAAACGCTGGTGAAAGTAAAAGATGCTGAAGATCAGTTGGGTG
CACGAGTGGGTTACATCGAACTGGATCTCAACAGCGGTAAGATCCTTGAGAGTTTTCGCCCCGAAGAACG
TTTTCCAATGATGAGCACTTTTAAAGTTCTGCTATGTGGCGCGGTATTATCCCGTATTGACGCCGGGCAA
GAGCAACTCGGTCGCCGCATACACTATTCTCAGAATGACTTGGTTGAGTACTCACCAGTCACAGAAAAGC
ATCTTACGGATGGCATGACAGTAAGAGAATTATGCAGTGCTGCCATAACCATGAGTGATAACACTGCGGC
CAACTTACTTCTGACAACGATCGGAGGACCGAAGGAGCTAACCGCTTTTTTGCACAACATGGGGGATCAT
GTAACTCGCCTTGATCGTTGGGAACCGGAGCTGAATGAAGCCATACCAAACGACGAGCGTGACACCACGA
TGCCTGTAGCAATGGCAACAACGTTGCGCAAACTATTAACTGGCGAACTACTTACTCTAGCTTCCCGGCA
ACAATTAATAGACTGGATGGAGGCGGATAAAGTTGCAGGACCACTTCTGCGCTCGGCCCTTCCGGCTGGC
TGGTTTATTGCTGATAAATCTGGAGCCGGTGAGCGTGGGTCTCGCGGTATCATTGCAGCACTGGGGCCAG
ATGGTAAGCCCTCCCGTATCGTAGTTATCTACACGACGGGGAGTCAGGCAACTATGGATGAACGAAATAG
ACAGATCGCTGAGATAGGTGCCTCACTGATTAAGCATTGGTAACTGTCAGACCAAGTTTACTCATATATA
CTTTAGATTGATTTAAAACTTCATTTTTAATTTAAAAGGATCTAGGTGAAGATCCTTTTTGATAATCTCA
TGACCAAAATCCCTTAACGTGAGTTTTCGTTCCACTGAGCGTCAGACCCCGTAGAAAAGATCAAAGGATC
TTCTTGAGATCCTTTTTTTCTGCGCGTAATCTGCTGCTTGCAAACAAAAAAACCACCGCTACCAGCGGTG
GTTTGTTTGCCGGATCAAGAGCTACCAACTCTTTTTCCGAAGGTAACTGGCTTCAGCAGAGCGCAGATAC
CAAATACTGTTCTTCTAGTGTAGCCGTAGTTAGGCCACCACTTCAAGAACTCTGTAGCACCGCCTACATA
CCTCGCTCTGCTAATCCTGTTACCAGTGGCTGCTGCCAGTGGCGATAAGTCGTGTCTTACCGGGTTGGAC
TCAAGACGATAGTTACCGGATAAGGCGCAGCGGTCGGGCTGAACGGGGGGTTCGTGCACACAGCCCAGCT
TGGAGCGAACGACCTACACCGAACTGAGATACCTACAGCGTGAGCTATGAGAAAGCGCCACGCTTCCCGA
AGGGAGAAAGGCGGACAGGTATCCGGTAAGCGGCAGGGTCGGAACAGGAGAGCGCACGAGGGAGCTTCCA
GGGGGAAACGCCTGGTATCTTTATAGTCCTGTCGGGTTTCGCCACCTCTGACTTGAGCGTCGATTTTTGT
GATGCTCGTCAGGGGGGCGGAGCCTATGGAAAAACGCCAGCAACGCGGCCTTTTTACGGTTCCTGGCCTT
TTGCTGGCCTTTTGCTCACATGT
