LOCUS       LZF1826_pAAV-hSy 7519 bp ds-DNA circular 26-OCT-2019
DEFINITION  .
ACCESSION   urn.local...e-84v30fs (modified)
VERSION     urn.local...e-84v30fs
KEYWORDS    .
SOURCE      null
  ORGANISM  . .
COMMENT     ApEinfo:methylated:1.
FEATURES             Location/Qualifiers
     misc_feature    1..141
                     /ApEinfo_fwdcolor="#7eff74"
                     /ApEinfo_revcolor="#7eff74"
                     /ApEinfo_graphicformat="arrow_data {{0 1 2 0 0 -1} {} 0}
                     width 5 offset 0"
                     /label="L-ITR"
     promoter        156..640
                     /ApEinfo_fwdcolor="#346ee0"
                     /ApEinfo_revcolor="#346ee0"
                     /ApEinfo_graphicformat="arrow_data {{0 1 2 0 0 -1} {} 0}
                     width 5 offset 0"
                     /label="hSyn"
     primer_bind     601..620
                     /Sequence="AGCGGAGGAGTCGTGTCGTG"
                     /Hairpin_Tm="None"
                     /Tm="77.3"
                     /Self_Dimer_Tm="None" /%GC="65.0"
                     /created_by="primer3"
                     /label="LZFsp22"
     primer_bind     626..645
                     /Sequence="GAGCGCAGTCGAGAAGGTAC"
                     /Hairpin_Tm="38.1"
                     /Tm="60.5"
                     /Self_Dimer_Tm="11.5" /%GC="60.0"
                     /created_by="primer3"
                     /modified_by="kathrynevans"
                     /label="KEE_003_F"
     misc_binding    647..652
                     /ApEinfo_fwdcolor="#ff4809"
                     /ApEinfo_revcolor="#ff4809"
                     /ApEinfo_graphicformat="arrow_data {{0 1 2 0 0 -1} {} 0}
                     width 5 offset 0"
                     /label="BamHI"
     misc_feature    671..704
                     /ApEinfo_fwdcolor="#7eff74"
                     /ApEinfo_revcolor="#7eff74"
                     /ApEinfo_graphicformat="arrow_data {{0 1 2 0 0 -1} {} 0}
                     width 5 offset 0"
                     /label="Lox2272"
     misc_feature    755..788
                     /ApEinfo_label="LoxP"
                     /ApEinfo_fwdcolor="#7eff74"
                     /ApEinfo_revcolor="#7eff74"
                     /ApEinfo_graphicformat="arrow_data {{0 1 2 0 0 -1} {} 0}
                     width 5 offset 0"
                     /label="LoxP(1)"
     misc_feature    789..796
                     /ApEinfo_fwdcolor="#ff0000"
                     /ApEinfo_revcolor="green"
                     /ApEinfo_graphicformat="arrow_data {{0 1 2 0 0 -1} {} 0}
                     width 5 offset 0"
                     /label="AscI"
     misc_feature    797..799
                     /Original_Bases
                     /label
                     /note="Geneious type: Editing History Insertion"
     misc_feature    complement(800..994)
                     /ApEinfo_fwdcolor="cyan"
                     /ApEinfo_revcolor="green"
                     /ApEinfo_graphicformat="arrow_data {{0 1 2 0 0 -1} {} 0}
                     width 5 offset 0"
                     /label="KV2.1TS(Codon Optimized)"
     primer_bind     complement(994..1034)
                     /created_by="kathrynevans"
                     /Sequence="CATCAACGTGGTGTACCCATACGATGTTCCAGATTACGCAG"
                     /modified_by="kathrynevans"
                     /label="KEE_003_R"
     CDS             complement(995..1021)
                     /ApEinfo_fwdcolor="pink"
                     /ApEinfo_revcolor="pink"
                     /ApEinfo_graphicformat="arrow_data {{0 1 2 0 0 -1} {} 0}
                     width 5 offset 0"
                     /label="HA"
     primer_bind     1009..1046
                     /Sequence="CATCGTATGGGTACACCACGTTGATGTCGATCTGGTCC"
                     /modified_by="kathrynevans"
                     /label="KEE_002_F"
     motif           complement(1022..1090)
                     /created_by="kathrynevans"
                     /modified_by="kathrynevans"
                     /label="ts"
     source          <1022..>1963
                     /organism="synthetic DNA construct"
                     /mol_type="other DNA"
     gene            complement(1091..1963)
                     /created_by="kathrynevans"
                     /label="GtACR2"
     primer_bind     complement(1942..1978)
                     /created_by="kathrynevans"
                     /Sequence="GAAAACCCCGGTCCCATGGCATCACAGGTCGTCTATG"
                     /modified_by="kathrynevans"
                     /label="KEE_002_R"
     primer_bind     1948..1983
                     /created_by="kathrynevans"
                     /Sequence="CGACCTGTGATGCCATGGGACCGGGGTTTTCTTCCA"
                     /Hairpin_Tm="None"
                     /Tm="95.7"
                     /Self_Dimer_Tm="23.1" /%GC="58.3"
                     /created_by="primer3"
                     /modified_by="kathrynevans"
                     /label="KEE_001_F"
     regulatory      1960..>1963
                     /regulatory_class="other"
                     /note="vertebrate consensus sequence for strong
                     initiationof translation (Kozak, 1987)"
     CDS             complement(1964..2029)
                     /ApEinfo_fwdcolor="cyan"
                     /ApEinfo_revcolor="green"
                     /ApEinfo_graphicformat="arrow_data {{0 1 2 0 0 -1} {} 0}
                     width 5 offset 0"
                     /label="P2A"
     source          complement(<2030..>3850)
                     /organism="recombinant plasmid"
                     /mol_type="other DNA"
     CDS             complement(2030..2050)
                     /codon_start=1
                     /note="ER2"
                     /translation="FCYENEV"
     CDS             complement(2051..2056)
                     /codon_start=1
                     /product="enhanced GFP"
                     /note="EGFP"
                     /note="mammalian codon-optimized"
                     /translation="YK"
     CDS             complement(2057..2251)
                     /codon_start=1
                     /note="Kv2.1"
                     /translation="QSQPILNTKEMAPQSKPPEELEMSSMPSPVAPLPARTEGVIDMRS
                     MSSIDSFISCATDFPEATRF"
     CDS             complement(2252..2269)
                     /codon_start=1
                     /note="Linker"
                     /translation="GGSGG"
     CDS             complement(2270..2983)
                     /codon_start=1
                     /product="enhanced GFP"
                     /note="EGFP"
                     /note="mammalian codon-optimized"
                     /translation="VSKGEELFTGVVPILVELDGDVNGHKFSVSGEGEGDATYGKLTLK
                     FICTTGKLPVPWPTLVTTLTYGVQCFSRYPDHMKQHDFFKSAMPEGYVQERTIFFKDDG
                     NYKTRAEVKFEGDTLVNRIELKGIDFKEDGNILGHKLEYNYNSHNVYIMADKQKNGIKV
                     NFKIRHNIEDGSVQLADHYQQNTPIGDGPVLLPDNHYLSTQSALSKDPNEKRDHMVLLE
                     FVTAAGITLGMDELY"
     primer_bind     complement(2312..2333)
                     /Sequence="CATGGTCCTGCTGGAGTTCGTG"
                     /Hairpin_Tm="44.2"
                     /Tm="78.0"
                     /Self_Dimer_Tm="13.4" /%GC="59.1"
                     /created_by="primer3"
                     /modified_by="kathrynevans"
                     /label="EGFP-C-For"
     misc_feature    2324
                     /created_by="User"
                     /modified_by="User"
                     /label="mutate to T"
     misc_feature    2345..2361
                     /created_by="User"
                     /label="YSP35"
     misc_feature    2723..2742
                     /created_by="User"
                     /label="LZFsp03"
     CDS             complement(2984..3043)
                     /codon_start=1
                     /note="KGC"
                     /translation="KSRITSEGEYIPLDQIDINV"
     CDS             complement(3044..3091)
                     /codon_start=1
                     /note="Linker"
                     /translation="TGAADRPVVAVSKAAA"
     CDS             complement(3092..3850)
                     /codon_start=1
                     /note="Archon#22-45-TITI"
                     /translation="MVSIALQAGYDLLGDGRPESLWLGIGTLLMLIGTFYFLVRAWGET
                     DKDAREYYAVTILVSGIASAAYLSMFFGIGLTEVPVGGEMLNIYYARYAQWLFTTPLLL
                     LHLALLAKVDRVTIGTLVGVDALMIVTGLIGTLSHTAIARYSWWLFSTICMIVVLYVLA
                     TSLRSAAKERGPEVASTFNILTALVLVLWTAYPIIWIIGTEGAGVVGLGIETLLFMVLD
                     VTAKVGFGFILLRSRAILQDTEAPEPSAGAD"
     primer_bind     complement(3105..3133)
                     /Sequence="CTGCAAGATACAGAAGCACCTGAACCTTC"
                     /Hairpin_Tm="37.3"
                     /Tm="79.2"
                     /Self_Dimer_Tm="11.6" /%GC="48.3"
                     /created_by="primer3"
                     /modified_by="kathrynevans"
                     /label="KEE_001_R"
     primer_bind     complement(3529..3550)
                     /Sequence="CCACTGTTGCTGCTGCACCTGG"
                     /Hairpin_Tm="50.3"
                     /Tm="81.4"
                     /Self_Dimer_Tm="18.7" /%GC="63.6"
                     /created_by="primer3"
                     /label="Mid-Archon_Rev"
     misc_binding    3860..3865
                     /ApEinfo_fwdcolor="#ff4809"
                     /ApEinfo_revcolor="#ff4809"
                     /ApEinfo_graphicformat="arrow_data {{0 1 2 0 0 -1} {} 0}
                     width 5 offset 0"
                     /label="NheI"
     misc_feature    3866..3899
                     /ApEinfo_label="Lox2272"
                     /ApEinfo_fwdcolor="#7eff74"
                     /ApEinfo_revcolor="#7eff74"
                     /ApEinfo_graphicformat="arrow_data {{0 1 2 0 0 -1} {} 0}
                     width 5 offset 0"
                     /label="Lox2272(1)"
     misc_feature    3950..3983
                     /ApEinfo_fwdcolor="#7eff74"
                     /ApEinfo_revcolor="#7eff74"
                     /ApEinfo_graphicformat="arrow_data {{0 1 2 0 0 -1} {} 0}
                     width 5 offset 0"
                     /label="LoxP"
     misc_binding    3984..3989
                     /ApEinfo_fwdcolor="#ff4809"
                     /ApEinfo_revcolor="#ff4809"
                     /ApEinfo_graphicformat="arrow_data {{0 1 2 0 0 -1} {} 0}
                     width 5 offset 0"
                     /label="EcoRI"
     misc_feature    4010..4597
                     /ApEinfo_fwdcolor="#7eff74"
                     /ApEinfo_revcolor="#7eff74"
                     /ApEinfo_graphicformat="arrow_data {{0 1 2 0 0 -1} {} 0}
                     width 5 offset 0"
                     /label="WPRE"
     primer_bind     complement(4029..4055)
                     /Sequence="AAGAATACCAGTCAATCTTTCACAAAT"
                     /Hairpin_Tm="None"
                     /Tm="70.5"
                     /Self_Dimer_Tm="None" /%GC="29.6"
                     /created_by="primer3"
                     /label="LZFsp02"
     primer_bind     complement(4560..4582)
                     /Sequence="CAAAGGGAGATCCGACTCGTCTG"
                     /Hairpin_Tm="41.5"
                     /Tm="77.4"
                     /Self_Dimer_Tm="None" /%GC="56.5"
                     /created_by="primer3"
                     /label="SP43"
     misc_feature    complement(4636..4755)
                     /vntifkey=21
                     /ApEinfo_fwdcolor="pink"
                     /ApEinfo_revcolor="pink"
                     /ApEinfo_graphicformat="arrow_data {{0 1 2 0 0 -1} {} 0}
                     width 5 offset 0"
                     /label="SV40_PA_terminator"
     misc_feature    4760..4765
                     /ApEinfo_fwdcolor="cyan"
                     /ApEinfo_revcolor="green"
                     /ApEinfo_graphicformat="arrow_data {{0 1 2 0 0 -1} {} 0}
                     width 5 offset 0"
                     /label="PmlI"
     misc_feature    4782..4922
                     /ApEinfo_fwdcolor="#7eff74"
                     /ApEinfo_revcolor="#7eff74"
                     /ApEinfo_graphicformat="arrow_data {{0 1 2 0 0 -1} {} 0}
                     width 5 offset 0"
                     /modified_by="User"
                     /label="R-ITR"
     rep_origin      5014..5320
                     /ApEinfo_fwdcolor="#999999"
                     /ApEinfo_revcolor="#999999"
                     /ApEinfo_graphicformat="arrow_data {{0 1 2 0 0 -1} {} 0}
                     width 5 offset 0"
                     /label="f1 Ori"
     misc_marker     5839..7519
                     /ApEinfo_fwdcolor="pink"
                     /ApEinfo_revcolor="pink"
                     /ApEinfo_graphicformat="arrow_data {{0 1 2 0 0 -1} {} 0}
                     width 5 offset 0"
                     /label="AmpR"
ORIGIN
        1 cctgcaggca gctgcgcgct cgctcgctca ctgaggccgc ccgggcaaag cccgggcgtc
       61 gggcgacctt tggtcgcccg gcctcagtga gcgagcgagc gcgcagagag ggagtggcca
      121 actccatcac taggggttcc tgcggccgca cgcgtgtgtc tagactgcag agggccctgc
      181 gtatgagtgc aagtgggttt taggaccagg atgaggcggg gtgggggtgc ctacctgacg
      241 accgaccccg acccactgga caagcaccca acccccattc cccaaattgc gcatccccta
      301 tcagagaggg ggaggggaaa caggatgcgg cgaggcgcgt gcgcactgcc agcttcagca
      361 ccgcggacag tgccttcgcc cccgcctggc ggcgcgcgcc accgccgcct cagcactgaa
      421 ggcgcgctga cgtcactcgc cggtcccccg caaactcccc ttcccggcca ccttggtcgc
      481 gtccgcgccg ccgccggccc agccggaccg caccacgcga ggcgcgagat aggggggcac
      541 gggcgcgacc atctgcgctg cggcgccggc gactcagcgc tgcctcagtc tgcggtgggc
      601 agcggaggag tcgtgtcgtg cctgagagcg cagtcgagaa ggtaccggat cctctagagt
      661 cgactccgga ataacttcgt ataggatact ttatacgaag ttatgcagaa tggtagctgg
      721 attgtagctg ctattagcaa tatgaaacct cttaataact tcgtatagca tacattatac
      781 gaagttatgg cgcgccttag aatcgagtag cctctggaaa atcggtggcg catgaaatga
      841 agctgtcgat actggacata gatcgcatgt ctataacgcc ttcagtccgt gctggaaggg
      901 gtgcgacagg gctgggcatg gatgacatct ccaattcctc gggtggtttt gattgtgggg
      961 ccatttcctt agtgttaagt ataggctgac tctgagcgta atctggaaca tcgtatgggt
     1021 acaccacgtt gatgtcgatc tggtccaggg ggatgtactc gccctcgctg gtgatcctgc
     1081 tcttggcggc ccttccaaac attctgatat tgacttcgtc gttaggaggg gcattcttct
     1141 cgtgattcag gccaaaagga tcgtcggctt cgggtttctc ctgccctggc agacatgcgg
     1201 ggtcccactt cccttccagc actccccagg cagtgctcca caggatcact ccatatgtat
     1261 ttttgcacag gccgtcagcc agcaggtaca gaatggcgct cacgttctcg tggatcacgc
     1321 agactccggt gggtgaaatc agccacacga ttgggaacat agtccaagca ataaagaaga
     1381 tcaggcgcag catcttgatc ctcaccacca ccttctgtgc cagaggtgtc ccgacagatt
     1441 caaagccata cagccccact tgaaagattg tgaagaccac actgtactcg aacaccaggc
     1501 aggtggcccc aaagaaaaag aacagccact tcatatactc tgcgggagaa attgtagcgg
     1561 tgattcccat gaccactcta atgatggaag cggcctgtgc aatgggattc agtgggatac
     1621 ttttgtactt caccagagcc atgttagaaa tctgtcccag catgattgga caggtgcaca
     1681 gccaggaggc cattcggctc caaggaaaga atctgccgtc cctcatctgc agggttccgt
     1741 tgccagtact ggccagtgca taagtgatag attcgacaaa gggcaggtac acggactccc
     1801 aagggacctt gggagccctg ctaatcatga agattgtctg gcagcctgag accacggccc
     1861 acaccagctg cagcagtgag acgaaggtgg agtcgattct ggacatattg tagcactcgg
     1921 tgtgagttga tgcccattcc ccatagacga cctgtgatgc catgggaccg gggttttctt
     1981 ccacgtctcc tgcttgcttt aacagagaga agttcgtggc tccggagccc acctcgttct
     2041 cgtagcagaa cttgtagaac ctggtggcct cagggaagtc ggtggcgcag ctgatgaagc
     2101 tgtcgatgct gctcatgctc ctcatgtcga tcacgccctc ggtcctggca ggcagagggg
     2161 ccacagggct aggcatgctg ctcatctcca gctcctcagg aggcttgctc tgaggggcca
     2221 tctccttggt gttcaggata ggctggctct gggtacctcc gctcccaccc ttgtacagct
     2281 cgtccatgcc gagagtgatc ccggcggcgg tcacgaactc cagcaggacc atgtgatcgc
     2341 gcttctcgtt ggggtctttg ctcagggcgg actgggtgct caggtagtgg ttgtcgggca
     2401 gcagcacggg gccgtcgccg atgggggtgt tctgctggta gtggtcggcg agctgcacgc
     2461 tgccgtcctc gatgttgtgg cggatcttga agttcacctt gatgccgttc ttctgcttgt
     2521 cggccatgat atagacgttg tggctgttgt agttgtactc cagcttgtgc cccaggatgt
     2581 tgccgtcctc cttgaagtcg atgcccttca gctcgatgcg gttcaccagg gtgtcgccct
     2641 cgaacttcac ctcggcgcgg gtcttgtagt tgccgtcgtc cttgaagaag atggtgcgct
     2701 cctggacgta gccttcgggc atggcggact tgaagaagtc gtgctgcttc atgtggtcgg
     2761 ggtagcggct gaagcactgc acgccgtagg tcagggtggt cacgagggtg ggccagggca
     2821 cgggcagctt gccggtggtg caaatgaact tcagggtcag cttgccgtag gtggcatcgc
     2881 cctcgccctc gccggacacg ctgaacttgt ggccgtttac gtcgccgtcc agctcgacca
     2941 ggatgggcac caccccggtg aacagctcct cgcccttgct caccacgttg atgtcgatct
     3001 ggtccagggg gatgtactcg ccctcgctgg tgatcctgct cttggcggcc gccttgctca
     3061 ctgctactac cgggcggtcg gcggcaccgg tatcagctcc agctgaaggt tcaggtgctt
     3121 ctgtatcttg cagaatggct cttgacctga gcaggataaa accgaagccc accttggcgg
     3181 tgacgtccag caccatgaac agcaaagttt cgattcccag gcccacaact ccggcaccct
     3241 cggtgccgat aatccagatg atagggtaag cagtccacag gaccagaacc agtgcggtga
     3301 ggatgttgaa ggttgaggca acctctgggc ctctctcctt agcggctgac cgcagagaag
     3361 tggccaggac atacagaacg acgatcatac agatagttga gaacagccac caagagtatc
     3421 tggcaatggc agtatgtgac agtgttccta tcaggcctgt gacaatcatc agagcatcga
     3481 cgccaacgag agtgccgatg gtcactctat caactttggc caggagtgcc aggtgcagca
     3541 gcaacagtgg tgtagtgaac agccactgtg cgtatcttgc gtagtagatg ttcagcatct
     3601 ctccacctac tggcacctct gtgaggccaa taccaaagaa cattgacaga taagctgcac
     3661 tggcaatacc gctgaccagg attgtcactg cgtagtactc ccgtgcatcc ttgtcagtct
     3721 ctccccacgc tctaaccagg aagtagaagg ttccgatcag catcagcagt gtaccaattc
     3781 cgagccacag actttcaggt ctaccatctc cgaggaggtc ataaccagcc tgcagtgcga
     3841 tagaaaccat ggtggcggag ctagcataac ttcgtataaa gtatcctata cgaagttatt
     3901 tgccttaacc cagaaattat cactgttatt ctttagaatg gtgcaaagaa taacttcgta
     3961 taatgtatgc tatacgaagt tatgaattcg atatcaagct tatcgataat caacctctgg
     4021 attacaaaat ttgtgaaaga ttgactggta ttcttaacta tgttgctcct tttacgctat
     4081 gtggatacgc tgctttaatg cctttgtatc atgctattgc ttcccgtatg gctttcattt
     4141 tctcctcctt gtataaatcc tggttgctgt ctctttatga ggagttgtgg cccgttgtca
     4201 ggcaacgtgg cgtggtgtgc actgtgtttg ctgacgcaac ccccactggt tggggcattg
     4261 ccaccacctg tcagctcctt tccgggactt tcgctttccc cctccctatt gccacggcgg
     4321 aactcatcgc cgcctgcctt gcccgctgct ggacaggggc tcggctgttg ggcactgaca
     4381 attccgtggt gttgtcgggg aaatcatcgt cctttccttg gctgctcgcc tatgttgcca
     4441 cctggattct gcgcgggacg tccttctgct acgtcccttc ggccctcaat ccagcggacc
     4501 ttccttcccg cggcctgctg ccggctctgc ggcctcttcc gcgtcttcgc cttcgccctc
     4561 agacgagtcg gatctccctt tgggccgcct ccccgcatcg ataccgtcga cccgggcggc
     4621 cgcttcgagc agacatgata agatacattg atgagtttgg acaaaccaca actagaatgc
     4681 agtgaaaaaa atgctttatt tgtgaaattt gtgatgctat tgctttattt gtaaccatta
     4741 taagctgcaa taaactaacc acgtgcggac cgagcggccg caggaacccc tagtgatgga
     4801 gttggccact ccctctctgc gcgctcgctc gctcactgag gccgggcgac caaaggtcgc
     4861 ccgacgcccg ggctttgccc gggcggcctc agtgagcgag cgagcgcgca gctgcctgca
     4921 ggggcgcctg atgcggtatt ttctccttac gcatctgtgc ggtatttcac accgcatann
     4981 nnnnnnnnnn nnnnnnnnnn nnnnnnnnnn nnnnnnnnnn nnnnnnnnnn nnnnnnnnnn
     5041 nnnnnnnnnn nnnnnnnnnn nnnnnnnnnn nnnnnnnnnn nnnnnnnnnn nnnnnnnnnn
     5101 nnnnnnnnnn nnnnnnnnnn cnnnnnnnnn nnnnnnnnnn nnnnnnnnnn nnnnnnnnnn
     5161 nnnnnnnnnn nnnnnnnnnn nnnnnnnnnn nnnnnnnnnn nnnnnnnnnn nnnnnnnnnn
     5221 nnnnnnnnnn nnnnnnnnnn nnnnnnnnnn nnnnnnnnnn nncctttgac gttggagtcc
     5281 acgttcttta atagtggact cttgttccaa actggaacaa cactcaaccc tatctcgggc
     5341 tattcttttg atttataagg gattttgccg atttcggcct attggttaaa aaatgagctg
     5401 atttaacaaa aatttaacgc gaattttaac aaaatattaa cgtttacaat tttatggtgc
     5461 actctcagta caatctgctc tgatgccgca tagttaagcc agccccgaca cccgccaaca
     5521 cccgctgacg cgccctgacg ggcttgtctg ctcccggcat ccgcttacag acaagctgtg
     5581 accgtctccg ggagctgcat gtgtcagagg ttttcaccgt catcaccgaa acgcgcgaga
     5641 cgaaagggcc tcgtgatacg cctattttta taggttaatg tcatgataat aatggtttct
     5701 tagacgtcag gtggcacttt tcggggaaat gtgcgcggaa cccctatttg tttatttttc
     5761 taaatacatt caaatatgta tccgctcatg agacaataac cctgataaat gcttcaataa
     5821 tattgaaaaa ggaagagtat gagtattcaa catttccgtg tcgcccttat tccctttttt
     5881 gcggcatttt gccttcctgt ttttgctcac ccagaaacgc tggtgaaagt aaaagatgct
     5941 gaagatcagt tgggtgcacg agtgggttac atcgaactgg atctcaacag cggtaagatc
     6001 cttgagagtt ttcgccccga agaacgtttt ccaatgatga gcacttttaa agttctgcta
     6061 tgtggcgcgg tattatcccg tattgacgcc gggcaagagc aactcggtcg ccgcatacac
     6121 tattctcaga atgacttggt tgagtactca ccagtcacag aaaagcatct tacggatggc
     6181 atgacagtaa gagaattatg cagtgctgcc ataaccatga gtgataacac tgcggccaac
     6241 ttacttctga caacgatcgg aggaccgaag gagctaaccg cttttttgca caacatgggg
     6301 gatcatgtaa ctcgccttga tcgttgggaa ccggagctga atgaagccat accaaacgac
     6361 gagcgtgaca ccacgatgcc tgtagcaatg gcaacaacgt tgcgcaaact attaactggc
     6421 gaactactta ctctagcttc ccggcaacaa ttaatagact ggatggaggc ggataaagtt
     6481 gcaggaccac ttctgcgctc ggcccttccg gctggctggt ttattgctga taaatctgga
     6541 gccggtgagc gtgggtctcg cggtatcatt gcagcactgg ggccagatgg taagccctcc
     6601 cgtatcgtag ttatctacac gacggggagt caggcaacta tggatgaacg aaatagacag
     6661 atcgctgaga taggtgcctc actgattaag cattggtaac tgtcagacca agtttactca
     6721 tatatacttt agattgattt aaaacttcat ttttaattta aaaggatcta ggtgaagatc
     6781 ctttttgata atctcatgac caaaatccct taacgtgagt tttcgttcca ctgagcgtca
     6841 gaccccgtag aaaagatcaa aggatcttct tgagatcctt tttttctgcg cgtaatctgc
     6901 tgcttgcaaa caaaaaaacc accgctacca gcggtggttt gtttgccgga tcaagagcta
     6961 ccaactcttt ttccgaaggt aactggcttc agcagagcgc agataccaaa tactgtcctt
     7021 ctagtgtagc cgtagttagg ccaccacttc aagaactctg tagcaccgcc tacatacctc
     7081 gctctgctaa tcctgttacc agtggctgct gccagtggcg ataagtcgtg tcttaccggg
     7141 ttggactcaa gacgatagtt accggataag gcgcagcggt cgggctgaac ggggggttcg
     7201 tgcacacagc ccagcttgga gcgaacgacc tacaccgaac tgagatacct acagcgtgag
     7261 ctatgagaaa gcgccacgct tcccgaaggg agaaaggcgg acaggtatcc ggtaagcggc
     7321 agggtcggaa caggagagcg cacgagggag cttccagggg gaaacgcctg gtatctttat
     7381 agtcctgtcg ggtttcgcca cctctgactt gagcgtcgat ttttgtgatg ctcgtcaggg
     7441 gggcggagcc tatggaaaaa cgccagcaac gcggcctttt tacggttcct ggccttttgc
     7501 tggccttttg ctcacatgt
//
